Addgene plasmid #29349: pGW1-Myc-DJ1-L166P/K130R
Depositing lab: Mark Cookson. Depositing organization: National Institute on Aging (NIA). Publication: L166P mutant DJ-1, causative for recessive Parkinson's disease, is degraded through the ubiquitin-proteasome system. Miller DW, Ahmad R, Hague S, Baptista MJ, Canet-Aviles R, McLendon C, Carter DM, Zhu PP, Stadler J, Chandran J, Klinefelter GR, Blackstone C, Cookson MR. J Biol Chem. 2003 Sep 19. 278(38):36588-95. 10.1074/jbc.M304272200 PubMed 12851414.
Backbone
  Vector backbone: pGW1myc2b
  Vector type: Mammalian Expression
  Selectable markers: Neomycin (select with G418)
Growth in bacteria
  Bacterial resistance: Ampicillin, 100 μg/mL
  Growth temperature: 37°C
  Growth strain: DH5alpha
  Copy number: High Copy
Gene/Insert
  Gene/Insert name: DJ1
  Species: H. sapiens (human)
  Mutation: Leu166Pro and Lys130Arg
  GenBank ID: NP_009193.2
  Entrez Gene: PARK7 (a.k.a. DJ-1, DJ1, GATD2, HEL-S-67p)
  Tag / fusion protein: Myc (N terminal on insert)
  Cloning method: Restriction Enzyme; 5′ cloning site EcoRI (unknown if destroyed); 3′ cloning site EcoRI (unknown if destroyed)
  Sequencing primers: 5′ CMV-F; 3′ M13_puc_Rev
Terms and licenses: Academic/Nonprofit Terms; Industry Terms: Not Available to Industry
How to cite: pGW1-Myc-DJ1-L166P/K130R was a gift from Mark Cookson (Addgene plasmid # 29349 ; http://n2t.net/addgene:29349 ; RRID:Addgene_29349)
