[The description below was written by a language model from this plasmid's Addgene catalogue record.]
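Description:
pGW1-Myc-DJ1-L166P/K130R is a mammalian expression plasmid built on the pGW1myc2b backbone and carrying a doubly mutated human DJ-1 (PARK7) coding sequence. It is propagated in E. coli as a high-copy plasmid under ampicillin selection. The record also lists a neomycin marker, which would allow G418 selection of transfected mammalian cells. No feature table is provided, so the promoter and origin of replication are not explicitly stated. The use of a CMV forward sequencing primer suggests that the insert lies downstream of a CMV promoter, but this is an inference rather than a recorded feature.

The insert was cloned using EcoRI at both ends and is expressed with an N-terminal Myc epitope tag, which allows the protein to be detected or immunoprecipitated with anti-Myc antibodies independently of endogenous DJ-1. Two substitutions are present. Leu166Pro is the mutation described in the associated publication as causing recessive Parkinson's disease and as leading to degradation of the protein through the ubiquitin-proteasome system. Lys130Arg replaces a lysine with an arginine, a conservative change commonly used to remove a candidate site for lysine-directed modifications such as ubiquitin or SUMO conjugation; the record does not state the specific rationale for it.

Given the publication context, the construct is most plausibly used in transfected cultured cells to compare the stability, turnover and steady-state levels of the L166P mutant with and without this lysine, alongside wild-type and single-mutant DJ-1 constructs.
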