>Addgene plasmid #29349 | pGW1-Myc-DJ1-L166P/K130R | addgene partial sequence | sequence record 34745 | 29349 with SV40pA-R
TAACAGTTAACAACAACAATTGCATTCATTTTATGTTTCAGGTTCAGGGGGAGGTGTGGGAGGTTTTTTA
AAGCAAGTAAAACCTCTACAAATGTGGTATGGCTGATTATGATCAATGAATTCCTAGTCTTTAAGAACAA
GTGGAGCCTTCACTTGAGCCGCCACCTCCTTGCCATTCAGGGCTTCAACAATTGCAGGCGCAAACTCGAA
GCTGGTCCCAGGCCCCCGGCTTGTAAGAATCAGGCCGTCTTTTTCCACACGATTCTCAGAGTAGGTGTAA
TGACCTCCATTCATCATTTTGTCTCTAGCAAGAGGGTGTGTTGTAACTTTACTTCCAAAACCTATTTCAT
GAGCCAACAGAGCAGTAGGACCTGCACAGATGGCGGCTATCAGGCCCTTCCGGTTTTCCTGCTCCTTCAG
TATCTCCTTCACAGCAGCAGACTCAGATAAATTCTGTGCGCCCAGATTACCTCCTGGTAGAACCACCACA
TCATATGGTCCCTCTTTTTTTGCATCTTCAAGGCTGGCATCAGGACAAATGACCACATCACGGCTACACT
GTACTGGGTCTTTTCCAGCCAGGCCTGCAACGGTGACCTTAATCCCAGCTCGCCTCATGACATCTACAGG
GATGACCGTCTCCATTTCCTCTGCTCCTTTAGCCAGGATGACCAGAGCTCTTTTGGAAGCCATGAATTCG
ATATCCTGCAGGTCGACTCTAGATCTCGCGAGGTACCTATCCCGGGCAGGCGCGCCCAAGTCCTCTTCAG
ATATCAGCTTTTGCTCCATGGTGGCAAGCTTCGTGTCAAGGACGGTGACTGCAG
