>Addgene plasmid #29349 | pGW1-Myc-DJ1-L166P/K130R | addgene partial sequence | sequence record 34746 | 29349 with CMV-F
CTCGTTTAGTGAACCGTCAGATCGCCTGGAGACGCCATCCACGCTGTTTTGACCTCCATAGAAGACACCG
GGACCGATCCAGCCTCCGCGGCCGGGAACGGTGCATTGGAACGCGGATTCCCCGTGCCAAGAGTGACGTA
AGTACCGCCTATAGAGTCTATAGGCCCACCCCCTTGGCTTCTTATGCATGCTATACTGTTTTTGGCTTGG
GGTCTATACACCCCCGCTTCCTCATGTTATAGGTGATGGTATAGCTTAGCCTATAGGTGTGGGTTATTGA
CCATTATTGACCACTCCCCTATTGGTGACGATACTTTCCATTACTAATCCATAACATGGCTCTTTGCCAC
AACTCTCTTTATTGGCTATATGCCAATACACTGTCCTTCAGAGACTGACACGGACTCTGTATTTTTACAG
GATGGGGTCTCATTTATTATTTACAAATTCACATATACAACACCACCGTCCCCAGTGCCCGCAGTTTTTA
TTAAACATAACGTGGGATCTCCACGCGAATCTCGGGTACGTGTTCCGGACATGGGCTCTTCTCCGGTAGC
GGCGGAGCTTCTACATCCGAGCCCTGCTCCCATGCCTCCAGCGACTCATGGTCGCTCGGCAGCTCCTTGC
TCCTAACAGTGGAGGCCAGACTTAGGCACAGCACGATGCCCACCACCACCAGTGTGCCGCACAAGGCCGT
GGCGGTAGGGTATGTGTCTGAAAATGAGCTCGGGGAGCGGGCTTGCACCGCTGACGCATTTGG
